Addgene plasmid #82856: pDONR223_TERT_p.L593F
Purpose: Gateway Donor vector containing TERT, part of the Target Accelerator Plasmid Collection.
Depositing lab: Jesse Boehm & Matthew Meyerson & David Root. Depositing organization: Broad Institute. Publication: High-throughput Phenotyping of Lung Cancer Somatic Mutations. Berger AH, Brooks AN, Wu X, Shrestha Y, Chouinard C, Piccioni F, Bagul M, Kamburov A, Imielinski M, Hogstrom L, Zhu C, Yang X, Pantel S, Sakai R, Watson J, Kaplan N, Campbell JD, Singh S, Root DE, Narayan R, Natoli T, Lahr DL, Tirosh I, Tamayo P, Getz G, Wong B, Doench J, Subramanian A, Golub TR, Meyerson M, Boehm JS. Cancer Cell. 2016 Aug 8;30(2):214-28. doi: 10.1016/j.ccell.2016.06.022. Epub 2016 Jul 28. PubMed 27478040.
Backbone
  Vector backbone: pDONR223
  Backbone manufacturer: Invitrogen
  Vector type: Gateway Entry vector
Growth in bacteria
  Bacterial resistance: Spectinomycin, 50 μg/mL
  Growth temperature: 37°C
  Growth strain: DH5alpha
  Copy number: High Copy
Gene/Insert
  Gene/Insert name: TERT
  Species: H. sapiens (human)
  Mutation: D516G, L593F
  GenBank ID: NM_198253
  Entrez Gene: TERT (a.k.a. CMM9, DKCA2, DKCB4, EST2, PFBMFT1, TCS1, TP2, TRT, hEST2, hTRT)
  Promoter: None
  Cloning method: Gateway Cloning
  Sequencing primers: 5′ M13pUC-fwd; 3′ M13-Rev
Terms and licenses: Academic/Nonprofit Terms; Industry Terms: Not Available to Industry
Depositor comments: CLOSED (stop codon immediately follows insert)
How to cite: pDONR223_TERT_p.L593F was a gift from Jesse Boehm & Matthew Meyerson & David Root (Addgene plasmid # 82856 ; http://n2t.net/addgene:82856 ; RRID:Addgene_82856)
