[The description below was written by a language model from this plasmid's Addgene catalogue record and pLannotate feature annotations shown in this document.]
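Description:
pDONR223_TERT_p.L593F is a Gateway entry clone built on the Invitrogen pDONR223 backbone, carrying a mutant open reading frame of human TERT, the catalytic reverse transcriptase subunit of telomerase. The 6.2 kb plasmid is propagated in E. coli at high copy from a ColE1/pUC-type origin and selected with spectinomycin through the aadA (SmR) aminoglycoside adenylyltransferase gene. A fragment of a class 1 integron Pc promoter and a short gentamicin acetyltransferase remnant lie upstream of this gene. Small lacZα and lacI fragments and rrnB T1/T2 terminators are also annotated as backbone remnants, the terminators helping to insulate the cloning site from read-through transcription.

The TERT coding sequence sits between two attL recombination sites in opposite orientations. The automated annotation labels both as attL3, and they are the sites used for LR Clonase-mediated transfer into a destination vector. The record lists two amino acid changes, D516G and L593F, although only L593F appears in the name, and the record does not explain the D516G change. The clone is "closed", meaning a stop codon immediately follows the insert, so it suits native or N-terminally tagged expression but not C-terminal fusions. No promoter drives the insert in this vector. The only nearby promoter is a T7 promoter just outside the downstream attL site, annotated on the strand opposite to the ORF. Expression therefore depends on shuttling the ORF into an expression destination vector. The plasmid belongs to the Target Accelerator Plasmid Collection, which is associated with high-throughput functional phenotyping of somatic mutations found in lung cancer.
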