Features (pLannotate 1.2.2; 12 found; start..end, strand, type, name):
     38..74      -  CDS            lacZα (fragment): LacZα fragment of β-galactosidase; lacZ fragment
     91..186     +  protein_bind   attL3: mutant version of attL; recombination site for the Gateway® LR reaction LR Clonase™
    192..3590    +  CDS            hTERT: human telomerase reverse transcriptase, the catalytic subunit of telomerase; TERT; prevents telomere shortening and allows postsenescent cells to proliferate beyond crisis (Counter et al., 1998); also known as EST2
   3595..3690    -  protein_bind   attL3: mutant version of attL; recombination site for the Gateway® LR reaction LR Clonase™
   3709..3727    -  promoter       T7 promoter: promoter for bacteriophage T7 RNA polymerase
   3917..3940    +  promoter       Pc promoter (fragment): intI1 (promoter lies within the coding sequence); class 1 integron promoter
   4116..4172    +  CDS            GmR (fragment): gentamycin acetyltransferase; aacC1; confers resistance to gentamycin
   4179..4970    +  CDS            SmR: aminoglycoside adenylyltransferase (Murphy, 1985); aadA; confers resistance to spectinomycin and streptomycin
   5063..5651    +  rep_origin     ori: high-copy-number ColE1/pMB1/pBR322/pUC origin of replication
   5834..5926    +  CDS            lacI (fragment): lac repressor; lacI; The lac repressor binds to the lac operator to inhibit transcription in E. coli. This inhibition can be relieved by adding lactose or isopropyl-β-D-thiogalactopyranoside (IPTG).
   5981..6008    -  terminator     rrnB T2 terminator: transcription terminator T2 from the E. coli rrnB gene
   6140..6183    +  terminator     rrnB T1 terminator: Escherichia coli rrnB; transcription terminator T1 from the E. coli rrnB gene
>Addgene plasmid #82856 | pDONR223_TERT_p.L593F | addgene full sequence | sequence record 162526 | Addgene NGS Result
GGCAGTTCCCTACTCTCGCGTTAACGCTAGCATGGATGTTTTCCCAGTCACGACGTTGTAAAACGACGGC
CAGTCTTAAGCTCGGGCCCCAAATAATGATTTTATTTTGACTGATAGTGACCTGTTCGTTGCAACAAATT
GATGAGCAATGCTTTTTTATAATGCCAACTTTGTACAAAAAAGTTGGCACCATGCCGCGCGCTCCCCGCT
GCCGAGCCGTGCGCTCCCTGCTGCGCAGCCACTACCGCGAGGTGCTGCCGCTGGCCACGTTCGTGCGGCG
CCTGGGGCCCCAGGGCTGGCGGCTGGTGCAGCGCGGGGACCCGGCGGCTTTCCGCGCGCTGGTGGCCCAG
TGCCTGGTGTGCGTGCCCTGGGACGCACGGCCGCCCCCCGCCGCCCCCTCCTTCCGCCAGGTGTCCTGCC
TGAAGGAGCTGGTGGCCCGAGTGCTGCAGAGGCTGTGCGAGCGCGGCGCGAAGAACGTGCTGGCCTTCGG
CTTCGCGCTGCTGGACGGGGCCCGCGGGGGCCCCCCCGAGGCCTTCACCACCAGCGTGCGCAGCTACCTG
CCCAACACGGTGACCGACGCACTGCGGGGGAGCGGGGCGTGGGGGCTGCTGCTGCGCCGCGTGGGCGACG
ACGTGCTGGTTCACCTGCTGGCACGCTGCGCGCTCTTTGTGCTGGTGGCTCCCAGCTGCGCCTACCAGGT
GTGCGGGCCGCCGCTGTACCAGCTCGGCGCTGCCACTCAGGCCCGGCCCCCGCCACACGCTAGTGGACCC
CGAAGGCGTCTGGGATGCGAACGGGCCTGGAACCATAGCGTCAGGGAGGCCGGGGTCCCCCTGGGCCTGC
CAGCCCCGGGTGCGAGGAGGCGCGGGGGCAGTGCCAGCCGAAGTCTGCCGTTGCCCAAGAGGCCCAGGCG
TGGCGCTGCCCCTGAGCCGGAGCGGACGCCCGTTGGGCAGGGGTCCTGGGCCCACCCGGGCAGGACGCGT
GGACCGAGTGACCGTGGTTTCTGTGTGGTGTCACCTGCCAGACCCGCCGAAGAAGCCACCTCTTTGGAGG
GTGCGCTCTCTGGCACGCGCCACTCCCACCCATCCGTGGGCCGCCAGCACCACGCGGGCCCCCCATCCAC
ATCGCGGCCACCACGTCCCTGGGACACGCCTTGTCCCCCGGTGTACGCCGAGACCAAGCACTTCCTCTAC
TCCTCAGGCGACAAGGAGCAGCTGCGGCCCTCCTTCCTACTCAGCTCTCTGAGGCCCAGCCTGACTGGCG
CTCGGAGGCTCGTGGAGACCATCTTTCTGGGTTCCAGGCCCTGGATGCCAGGGACTCCCCGCAGGTTGCC
CCGCCTGCCCCAGCGCTACTGGCAAATGCGGCCCCTGTTTCTGGAGCTGCTTGGGAACCACGCGCAGTGC
CCCTACGGGGTGCTCCTCAAGACGCACTGCCCGCTGCGAGCTGCGGTCACCCCAGCAGCCGGTGTCTGTG
CCCGGGAGAAGCCCCAGGGCTCTGTGGCGGCCCCCGAGGAGGAGGACACAGACCCCCGTCGCCTGGTGCA
GCTGCTCCGCCAGCACAGCAGCCCCTGGCAGGTGTACGGCTTCGTGCGGGCCTGCCTGCGCCGGCTGGTG
CCCCCAGGCCTCTGGGGCTCCAGGCACAACGAACGCCGCTTCCTCAGGAACACCAAGAAGTTCATCTCCC
TGGGGAAGCATGCCAAGCTCTCGCTGCAGGAGCTGACGTGGAAGATGAGCGTGCGGGGCTGCGCTTGGCT
GCGCAGGAGCCCAGGGGTTGGCTGTGTTCCGGCCGCAGAGCACCGTCTGCGTGAGGAGATCCTGGCCAAG
TTCCTGCACTGGCTGATGAGTGTGTACGTCGTCGAGCTGCTCAGGTCTTTCTTTTATGTCACGGAGACCA
CGTTTCAAAAGAACAGGCTCTTTTTCTACCGGAAGAGTGTCTGGAGCAAGTTGCAAAGCATTGGAATCAG
ACAGCACTTCAAGAGGGTGCAGCTGCGGGAGCTGTCGGAAGCAGAGGTCAGGCAGCATCGGGAAGCCAGG
CCCGCCCTGCTGACGTCCAGACTCCGCTTCATCCCCAAGCCTGACGGGCTGCGGCCGATTGTGAACATGG
ACTACGTCGTGGGAGCCAGAACGTTCCGCAGAGAAAAGAGGGCCGAGCGTCTCACCTCGAGGGTGAAGGC
ACTGTTCAGCGTGCTCAACTACGAGCGGGCGCGGCGCCCCGGCCTCCTGGGCGCCTCTGTGCTGGGCCTG
GACGATATCCACAGGGCCTGGCGCACCTTCGTGCTGCGTGTGCGGGCCCAGGACCCGCCGCCTGAGCTGT
ACTTTGTCAAGGTGGATGTGACGGGCGCGTACGACACCATCCCCCAGGACAGGCTCACGGAGGTCATCGC
CAGCATCATCAAACCCCAGAACACGTACTGCGTGCGTCGGTATGCCGTGGTCCAGAAGGCCGCCCATGGG
CACGTCCGCAAGGCCTTCAAGAGCCACGTCTCTACCTTGACAGACCTCCAGCCGTACATGCGACAGTTCG
TGGCTCACCTGCAGGAGACCAGCCCGCTGAGGGATGCCGTCGTCATCGAGCAGAGCTCCTCCCTGAATGA
GGCCAGCAGTGGCCTCTTCGACGTCTTCCTACGCTTCATGTGCCACCACGCCGTGCGCATCAGGGGCAAG
TCCTACGTCCAGTGCCAGGGGATCCCGCAGGGCTCCATCCTCTCCACGCTGCTCTGCAGCCTGTGCTACG
GCGACATGGAGAACAAGCTGTTTGCGGGGATTCGGCGGGACGGGCTGCTCCTGCGTTTGGTGGATGATTT
CTTGTTGGTGACACCTCACCTCACCCACGCGAAAACCTTCCTCAGGACCCTGGTCCGAGGTGTCCCTGAG
TATGGCTGCGTGGTGAACTTGCGGAAGACAGTGGTGAACTTCCCTGTAGAAGACGAGGCCCTGGGTGGCA
CGGCTTTTGTTCAGATGCCGGCCCACGGCCTATTCCCCTGGTGCGGCCTGCTGCTGGATACCCGGACCCT
GGAGGTGCAGAGCGACTACTCCAGCTATGCCCGGACCTCCATCAGAGCCAGTCTCACCTTCAACCGCGGC
TTCAAGGCTGGGAGGAACATGCGTCGCAAACTCTTTGGGGTCTTGCGGCTGAAGTGTCACAGCCTGTTTC
TGGATTTGCAGGTGAACAGCCTCCAGACGGTGTGCACCAACATCTACAAGATCCTCCTGCTGCAGGCGTA
CAGGTTTCACGCATGTGTGCTGCAGCTCCCATTTCATCAGCAAGTTTGGAAGAACCCCACATTTTTCCTG
CGCGTCATCTCTGACACGGCCTCCCTCTGCTACTCCATCCTGAAAGCCAAGAACGCAGGGATGTCGCTGG
GGGCCAAGGGCGCCGCCGGCCCTCTGCCCTCCGAGGCCGTGCAGTGGCTGTGCCACCAAGCATTCCTGCT
CAAGCTGACTCGACACCGTGTCACCTACGTGCCACTCCTGGGGTCACTCAGGACAGCCCAGACGCAGCTG
AGTCGGAAGCTCCCGGGGACGACGCTGACTGCCCTGGAGGCCGCAGCCAACCCGGCACTGCCCTCAGACT
TCAAGACCATCCTGGACTGATTGCCAACTTTCTTGTACAAAGTTGGCATTATAAGAAAGCATTGCTTATC
AATTTGTTGCAACGAACAGGTCACTATCAGTCAAAATAAAATCATTATTTGCCATCCAGCTGATATCCCC
TATAGTGAGTCGTATTACATGGTCATAGCTGTTTCCTGGCAGCTCTGGCCCGTGTCTCAAAATCTCTGAT
GTTACATTGCACAAGATAAAAATATATCATCATGCCTCCTCTAGACCAGCCAGGACAGAAATGCCTCGAC
TTCGCTGCTACCCAAGGTTGCCGGGTGACGCACACCGTGGAAACGGATGAAGGCACGAACCCAGTGGACA
TAAGCCTGTTCGGTTCGTAAGCTGTAATGCAAGTAGCGTATGCGCTCACGCAACTGGTCCAGAACCTTGA
CCGAACGCAGCGGTGGTAACGGCGCAGTGGCGGTTTTCATGGCTTGTTATGACTGTTTTTTTGGGGTACA
GTCTATGCCTCGGGCATCCAAGCAGCAAGCGCGTTACGCCGTGGGTCGATGTTTGATGTTATGGAGCAGC
AACGATGTTACGCAGCAGGGCAGTCGCCCTAAAACAAAGTTAAACATTATGAGGGAAGCGGTGATCGCCG
AAGTATCGACTCAACTATCAGAGGTAGTTGGCGTCATCGAGCGCCATCTCGAACCGACGTTGCTGGCCGT
ACATTTGTACGGCTCCGCAGTGGATGGCGGCCTGAAGCCACACAGTGATATTGATTTGCTGGTTACGGTG
ACCGTAAGGCTTGATGAAACAACGCGGCGAGCTTTGATCAACGACCTTTTGGAAACTTCGGCTTCCCCTG
GAGAGAGCGAGATTCTCCGCGCTGTAGAAGTCACCATTGTTGTGCACGACGACATCATTCCGTGGCGTTA
TCCAGCTAAGCGCGAACTGCAATTTGGAGAATGGCAGCGCAATGACATTCTTGCAGGTATCTTCGAGCCA
GCCACGATCGACATTGATCTGGCTATCTTGCTGACAAAAGCAAGAGAACATAGCGTTGCCTTGGTAGGTC
CAGCGGCGGAGGAACTCTTTGATCCGGTTCCTGAACAGGATCTATTTGAGGCGCTAAATGAAACCTTAAC
GCTATGGAACTCGCCGCCCGACTGGGCTGGCGATGAGCGAAATGTAGTGCTTACGTTGTCCCGCATTTGG
TACAGCGCAGTAACCGGCAAAATCGCGCCGAAGGATGTCGCTGCCGACTGGGCAATGGAGCGCCTGCCGG
CCCAGTATCAGCCCGTCATACTTGAAGCTAGACAGGCTTATCTTGGACAAGAAGAAGATCGCTTGGCCTC
GCGCGCAGATCAGTTGGAAGAATTTGTCCACTACGTGAAAGGCGAGATCACCAAGGTAGTCGGCAAATAA
CCCTCGAGCCACCCATGACCAAAATCCCTTAACGTGAGTTACGCGTCGTTCCACTGAGCGTCAGACCCCG
TAGAAAAGATCAAAGGATCTTCTTGAGATCCTTTTTTTCTGCGCGTAATCTGCTGCTTGCAAACAAAAAA
ACCACCGCTACCAGCGGTGGTTTGTTTGCCGGATCAAGAGCTACCAACTCTTTTTCCGAAGGTAACTGGC
TTCAGCAGAGCGCAGATACCAAATACTGTTCTTCTAGTGTAGCCGTAGTTAGGCCACCACTTCAAGAACT
CTGTAGCACCGCCTACATACCTCGCTCTGCTAATCCTGTTACCAGTGGCTGCTGCCAGTGGCGATAAGTC
GTGTCTTACCGGGTTGGACTCAAGACGATAGTTACCGGATAAGGCGCAGCGGTCGGGCTGAACGGGGGGT
TCGTGCACACAGCCCAGCTTGGAGCGAACGACCTACACCGAACTGAGATACCTACAGCGTGAGCTATGAG
AAAGCGCCACGCTTCCCGAAGGGAGAAAGGCGGACAGGTATCCGGTAAGCGGCAGGGTCGGAACAGGAGA
GCGCACGAGGGAGCTTCCAGGGGGAAACGCCTGGTATCTTTATAGTCCTGTCGGGTTTCGCCACCTCTGA
CTTGAGCGTCGATTTTTGTGATGCTCGTCAGGGGGGCGGAGCCTATGGAAAAACGCCAGCAACGCGGCCT
TTTTACGGTTCCTGGCCTTTTGCTGGCCTTTTGCTCACATGTTCTTTCCTGCGTTATCCCCTGATTCTGT
GGATAACCGTATTACCGCCTTTGAGTGAGCTGATACCGCTCGCCGCAGCCGAACGACCGAGCGCAGCGAG
TCAGTGAGCGAGGAAGCGGAAGAGCGCCCAATACGCAAACCGCCTCTCCCCGCGCGTTGGCCGATTCATT
AATGCAGCTGGCACGACAGGTTTCCCGACTGGAAAGCGGGCAGTGAGCGCAACGCAATTAATACGCGTAC
CGCTAGCCAGGAAGAGTTTGTAGAAACGCAAAAAGGCCATCCGTCAGGATGGCCTTCTGCTTAGTTTGAT
GCCTGGCAGTTTATGGCGGGCGTCCTGCCCGCCACCCTCCGGGCCGTTGCTTCACAACGTTCAAATCCGC
TCCCGGCGGATTTGTCCTACTCAGGAGAGCGTTCACCGACAAACAACAGATAAAACGAAAGGCCCAGTCT
TCCGACTGAGCCTTTCGTTTTATTTGATGCCT
