>Addgene plasmid #82856 | pDONR223_TERT_p.L593F | depositor partial sequence | sequence record 157582 | Insert sequence
ATGCCGCGCGCTCCCCGCTGCCGAGCCGTGCGCTCCCTGCTGCGCAGCCACTACCGCGAGGTGCTGCCGC
TGGCCACGTTCGTGCGGCGCCTGGGGCCCCAGGGCTGGCGGCTGGTGCAGCGCGGGGACCCGGCGGCTTT
CCGCGCGCTGGTGGCCCAGTGCCTGGTGTGCGTGCCCTGGGACGCACGGCCGCCCCCCGCCGCCCCCTCC
TTCCGCCAGGTGTCCTGCCTGAAGGAGCTGGTGGCCCGAGTGCTGCAGAGGCTGTGCGAGCGCGGCGCGA
AGAACGTGCTGGCCTTCGGCTTCGCGCTGCTGGACGGGGCCCGCGGGGGCCCCCCCGAGGCCTTCACCAC
CAGCGTGCGCAGCTACCTGCCCAACACGGTGACCGACGCACTGCGGGGGAGCGGGGCGTGGGGGCTGCTG
CTGCGCCGCGTGGGCGACGACGTGCTGGTTCACCTGCTGGCACGCTGCGCGCTCTTTGTGCTGGTGGCTC
CCAGCTGCGCCTACCAGGTGTGCGGGCCGCCGCTGTACCAGCTCGGCGCTGCCACTCAGGCCCGGCCCCC
GCCACACGCTAGTGGACCCCGAAGGCGTCTGGGATGCGAACGGGCCTGGAACCATAGCGTCAGGGAGGCC
GGGGTCCCCCTGGGCCTGCCAGCCCCGGGTGCGAGGAGGCGCGGGGGCAGTGCCAGCCGAAGTCTGCCGT
TGCCCAAGAGGCCCAGGCGTGGCGCTGCCCCTGAGCCGGAGCGGACGCCCGTTGGGCAGGGGTCCTGGGC
CCACCCGGGCAGGACGCGTGGACCGAGTGACCGTGGTTTCTGTGTGGTGTCACCTGCCAGACCCGCCGAA
GAAGCCACCTCTTTGGAGGGTGCGCTCTCTGGCACGCGCCACTCCCACCCATCCGTGGGCCGCCAGCACC
ACGCGGGCCCCCCATCCACATCGCGGCCACCACGTCCCTGGGACACGCCTTGTCCCCCGGTGTACGCCGA
GACCAAGCACTTCCTCTACTCCTCAGGCGACAAGGAGCAGCTGCGGCCCTCCTTCCTACTCAGCTCTCTG
AGGCCCAGCCTGACTGGCGCTCGGAGGCTCGTGGAGACCATCTTTCTGGGTTCCAGGCCCTGGATGCCAG
GGACTCCCCGCAGGTTGCCCCGCCTGCCCCAGCGCTACTGGCAAATGCGGCCCCTGTTTCTGGAGCTGCT
TGGGAACCACGCGCAGTGCCCCTACGGGGTGCTCCTCAAGACGCACTGCCCGCTGCGAGCTGCGGTCACC
CCAGCAGCCGGTGTCTGTGCCCGGGAGAAGCCCCAGGGCTCTGTGGCGGCCCCCGAGGAGGAGGACACAG
ACCCCCGTCGCCTGGTGCAGCTGCTCCGCCAGCACAGCAGCCCCTGGCAGGTGTACGGCTTCGTGCGGGC
CTGCCTGCGCCGGCTGGTGCCCCCAGGCCTCTGGGGCTCCAGGCACAACGAACGCCGCTTCCTCAGGAAC
ACCAAGAAGTTCATCTCCCTGGGGAAGCATGCCAAGCTCTCGCTGCAGGAGCTGACGTGGAAGATGAGCG
TGCGGGGCTGCGCTTGGCTGCGCAGGAGCCCAGGGGTTGGCTGTGTTCCGGCCGCAGAGCACCGTCTGCG
TGAGGAGATCCTGGCCAAGTTCCTGCACTGGCTGATGAGTGTGTACGTCGTCGAGCTGCTCAGGTCTTTC
TTTTATGTCACGGAGACCACGTTTCAAAAGAACAGGCTCTTTTTCTACCGGAAGAGTGTCTGGAGCAAGT
TGCAAAGCATTGGAATCAGACAGCACTTCAAGAGGGTGCAGCTGCGGGAGCTGTCGGAAGCAGAGGTCAG
GCAGCATCGGGAAGCCAGGCCCGCCCTGCTGACGTCCAGACTCCGCTTCATCCCCAAGCCTGACGGGCTG
CGGCCGATTGTGAACATGGACTACGTCGTGGGAGCCAGAACGTTCCGCAGAGAAAAGAGGGCCGAGCGTC
TCACCTCGAGGGTGAAGGCACTGTTCAGCGTGCTCAACTACGAGCGGGCGCGGCGCCCCGGCCTCCTGGG
CGCCTCTGTGCTGGGCCTGGACGATATCCACAGGGCCTGGCGCACCTTCGTGCTGCGTGTGCGGGCCCAG
GACCCGCCGCCTGAGCTGTACTTTGTCAAGGTGGATGTGACGGGCGCGTACGACACCATCCCCCAGGACA
GGCTCACGGAGGTCATCGCCAGCATCATCAAACCCCAGAACACGTACTGCGTGCGTCGGTATGCCGTGGT
CCAGAAGGCCGCCCATGGGCACGTCCGCAAGGCCTTCAAGAGCCACGTCTCTACCTTGACAGACCTCCAG
CCGTACATGCGACAGTTCGTGGCTCACCTGCAGGAGACCAGCCCGCTGAGGGATGCCGTCGTCATCGAGC
AGAGCTCCTCCCTGAATGAGGCCAGCAGTGGCCTCTTCGACGTCTTCCTACGCTTCATGTGCCACCACGC
CGTGCGCATCAGGGGCAAGTCCTACGTCCAGTGCCAGGGGATCCCGCAGGGCTCCATCCTCTCCACGCTG
CTCTGCAGCCTGTGCTACGGCGACATGGAGAACAAGCTGTTTGCGGGGATTCGGCGGGACGGGCTGCTCC
TGCGTTTGGTGGATGATTTCTTGTTGGTGACACCTCACCTCACCCACGCGAAAACCTTCCTCAGGACCCT
GGTCCGAGGTGTCCCTGAGTATGGCTGCGTGGTGAACTTGCGGAAGACAGTGGTGAACTTCCCTGTAGAA
GACGAGGCCCTGGGTGGCACGGCTTTTGTTCAGATGCCGGCCCACGGCCTATTCCCCTGGTGCGGCCTGC
TGCTGGATACCCGGACCCTGGAGGTGCAGAGCGACTACTCCAGCTATGCCCGGACCTCCATCAGAGCCAG
TCTCACCTTCAACCGCGGCTTCAAGGCTGGGAGGAACATGCGTCGCAAACTCTTTGGGGTCTTGCGGCTG
AAGTGTCACAGCCTGTTTCTGGATTTGCAGGTGAACAGCCTCCAGACGGTGTGCACCAACATCTACAAGA
TCCTCCTGCTGCAGGCGTACAGGTTTCACGCATGTGTGCTGCAGCTCCCATTTCATCAGCAAGTTTGGAA
GAACCCCACATTTTTCCTGCGCGTCATCTCTGACACGGCCTCCCTCTGCTACTCCATCCTGAAAGCCAAG
AACGCAGGGATGTCGCTGGGGGCCAAGGGCGCCGCCGGCCCTCTGCCCTCCGAGGCCGTGCAGTGGCTGT
GCCACCAAGCATTCCTGCTCAAGCTGACTCGACACCGTGTCACCTACGTGCCACTCCTGGGGTCACTCAG
GACAGCCCAGACGCAGCTGAGTCGGAAGCTCCCGGGGACGACGCTGACTGCCCTGGAGGCCGCAGCCAAC
CCGGCACTGCCCTCAGACTTCAAGACCATCCTGGACTGA
